>Addgene plasmid #141070 | pQE-30-RexYFP | addgene full sequence | sequence record 323577 | Addgene NGS Result
CTCGAGAAATCATAAAAAATTTATTTGCTTTGTGAGCGGATAACAATTTCACACAGAATTCATTAAAGAG
GAGAAATTAACTATGAGAGGATCGCATCACCATCACCATCACGGATCCGCATGCGAGCTCGGTACCCCGG
GTCGACCTGCAGGCATGAAGGTCCCCGAAGCGGCCATCAGCCGCCTGATCACCTACCTCCGCATCCTGGA
GGAGCTGGAGGCCCAGGGGGTTCACCGGACGAGCTCCGAGCAGCTTGGGGAGCTCGCCCAGGTCACGGCC
TTCCAGGTGCGGAAGGACCTTTCCTACTTCGGCTCCTACGGGACGCGCGGGGTGGGGTACACCGTCCCCG
TCCTGAAGCGGGAGCTCCGCCACATCCTGGGGCTCAACCGCTCCGCCGGCTACAACAGCGACAACGTCTA
TATCATGGCCGACAAGCAGAAGAACGGCATCAAGGCCAACTTCAAGATCCGCCACAACGTCGAGGACGGC
AGCGTGCAGCTCGCCGACCACTACCAGCAGAACACCCCCATCGGCGACGGCCCCGTGCTGCTGCCCGACA
ACCACTACCTGAGCTTCCAGTCCGTCCTGAGCAAAGACCCCAACGAGAAGCGCGATCACATGGTCCTGCT
GGAGTTCGTGACCGCCGCCGGGATCACTCCCGGCATGGACGAGCTGAACAACGTGGATGGCGGTAGCGGT
GGCACCGGCAGCAAGGGCGAGGAGCTGTTCACCGGGGTGGTGCCCATCCTGGTCGAGCTGGACGGCGACG
TAAACGGCCACAAGTTCAGCGTGTCCGGCGAGGGCGAGGGCGATGCCACCTACGGCAAGCTGACCCTGAA
GCTGATCTGCACCACCGGCAAGCTGCCCGTGCCCTGGCCCACCCTCGTGACCACCCTCGGCTACGGCCTG
AAGTGCTTCGCCCGCTACCCCGACCACATGAAGCAGCACGACTTCTTCAAGTCCGCCATGCCCGAAGGCT
ACGTCCAGGAGCGCACCATCTTCTTCAAGGACGACGGCAACTACAAGACCCGCGCCGAGGTGAAGTTCGA
GGGCGACACCCTGGTGAACCGCATCGAGCTGAAGGGCATCGGCTTCAAGGAGGACGGCAACATCCTGGGG
CACAAGCTGGAGTACAACGGCACCAAGTGGGGCCTGTGCATCGTGGGCATGGGCCGGCTCGGGAGCGCCC
TGGCCGACTACCCGGGGTTCGGGGAGAGCTTTGAGCTCAGGGGCTTCTTTGACGTGGACCCGGAGAAGGT
GGGCCGCCCGGTGCGGGGCGGGGTCATTGAGCACGTGGACCTCCTGCCCCAGCGGGTTCCCGGCCGCATT
GAGATCGCCCTCCTCACCGTGCCCCGGGAAGCGGCCCAGAAGGCGGCGGACCTGTTGGTGGCGGCGGGGA
TCAAGGGGATCCTGAACTTCGCCCCGGTGGTCCTCGAGGTGCCCAAGGAGGTGGCGGTGGAGAACGTGGA
CTTCTTGGCGGGGCTCACGCGGCTTTCTTTCGCTATCCTGAACCCCAAGTGGCGGGAAGAGATGATGGGG
TGAAAGCTTAATTAGCTGAGCTTGGACTCCTGTTGATAGATCCAGTAATGACCTCAGAACTCCATCTGGA
TTTGTTCAGAACGCTCGGTTGCCGCCGGGCGTTTTTTATTGGTGAGAATCCAAGCTAGCTTGGCGAGATT
TTCAGGAGCTAAGGAAGCTAAAATGGAGAAAAAAATCACTGGATATACCACCGTTGATATATCCCAATGG
CATCGTAAAGAACATTTTGAGGCATTTCAGTCAGTTGCTCAATGTACCTATAACCAGACCGTTCAGCTGG
ATATTACGGCCTTTTTAAAGACCGTAAAGAAAAATAAGCACAAGTTTTATCCGGCCTTTATTCACATTCT
TGCCCGCCTGATGAATGCTCATCCGGAATTTCGTATGGCAATGAAAGACGGTGAGCTGGTGATATGGGAT
AGTGTTCACCCTTGTTACACCGTTTTCCATGAGCAAACTGAAACGTTTTCATCGCTCTGGAGTGAATACC
ACGACGATTTCCGGCAGTTTCTACACATATATTCGCAAGATGTGGCGTGTTACGGTGAAAACCTGGCCTA
TTTCCCTAAAGGGTTTATTGAGAATATGTTTTTCGTCTCAGCCAATCCCTGGGTGAGTTTCACCAGTTTT
GATTTAAACGTGGCCAATATGGACAACTTCTTCGCCCCCGTTTTCACCATGGGCAAATATTATACGCAAG
GCGACAAGGTGCTGATGCCGCTGGCGATTCAGGTTCATCATGCCGTTTGTGATGGCTTCCATGTCGGCAG
AATGCTTAATGAATTACAACAGTACTGCGATGAGTGGCAGGGCGGGGCGTAATTTTTTTAAGGCAGTTAT
TGGTGCCCTTAAACGCCTGGGGTAATGACTCTCTAGCTTGAGGCATCAAATAAAACGAAAGGCTCAGTCG
AAAGACTGGGCCTTTCGTTTTATCTGTTGTTTGTCGGTGAACGCTCTCCTGAGTAGGACAAATCCGCCCT
CTAGAGCTGCCTCGCGCGTTTCGGTGATGACGGTGAAAACCTCTGACACATGCAGCTCCCGGAGACGGTC
ACAGCTTGTCTGTAAGCGGATGCCGGGAGCAGACAAGCCCGTCAGGGCGCGTCAGCGGGTGTTGGCGGGT
GTCGGGGCGCAGCCATGACCCAGTCACGTAGCGATAGCGGAGTGTATACTGGCTTAACTATGCGGCATCA
GAGCAGATTGTACTGAGAGTGCACCATATGCGGTGTGAAATACCGCACAGATGCGTAAGGAGAAAATACC
GCATCAGGCGCTCTTCCGCTTCCTCGCTCACTGACTCGCTGCGCTCGGTCGTTCGGCTGCGGCGAGCGGT
ATCAGCTCACTCAAAGGCGGTAATACGGTTATCCACAGAATCAGGGGATAACGCAGGAAAGAACATGTGA
GCAAAAGGCCAGCAAAAGGCCAGGAACCGTAAAAAGGCCGCGTTGCTGGCGTTTTTCCATAGGCTCCGCC
CCCCTGACGAGCATCACAAAAATCGACGCTCAAGTCAGAGGTGGCGAAACCCGACAGGACTATAAAGATA
CCAGGCGTTTCCCCCTGGAAGCTCCCTCGTGCGCTCTCCTGTTCCGACCCTGCCGCTTACCGGATACCTG
TCCGCCTTTCTCCCTTCGGGAAGCGTGGCGCTTTCTCATAGCTCACGCTGTAGGTATCTCAGTTCGGTGT
AGGTCGTTCGCTCCAAGCTGGGCTGTGTGCACGAACCCCCCGTTCAGCCCGACCGCTGCGCCTTATCCGG
TAACTATCGTCTTGAGTCCAACCCGGTAAGACACGACTTATCGCCACTGGCAGCAGCCACTGGTAACAGG
ATTAGCAGAGCGAGGTATGTAGGCGGTGCTACAGAGTTCTTGAAGTGGTGGCCTAACTACGGCTACACTA
GAAGGACAGTATTTGGTATCTGCGCTCTGCTGAAGCCAGTTACCTTCGGAAAAAGAGTTGGTAGCTCTTG
ATCCGGCAAACAAACCACCGCTGGTAGCGGTGGTTTTTTTGTTTGCAAGCAGCAGATTACGCGCAGAAAA
AAAGGATCTCAAGAAGATCCTTTGATCTTTTCTACGGGGTCTGACGCTCAGTGGAACGAAAACTCACGTT
AAGGGATTTTGGTCATGAGATTATCAAAAAGGATCTTCACCTAGATCCTTTTAAATTAAAAATGAAGTTT
TAAATCAATCTAAAGTATATATGAGTAAACTTGGTCTGACAGTTACCAATGCTTAATCAGTGAGGCACCT
ATCTCAGCGATCTGTCTATTTCGTTCATCCATAGTTGCCTGACTCCCCGTCGTGTAGATAACTACGATAC
GGGAGGGCTTACCATCTGGCCCCAGTGCTGCAATGATACCGCGAGACCCACGCTCACCGGCTCCAGATTT
ATCAGCAATAAACCAGCCAGCCGGAAGGGCCGAGCGCAGAAGTGGTCCTGCAACTTTATCCGCCTCCATC
CAGTCTATTAATTGTTGCCGGGAAGCTAGAGTAAGTAGTTCGCCAGTTAATAGTTTGCGCAACGTTGTTG
CCATTGCTACAGGCATCGTGGTGTCACGCTCGTCGTTTGGTATGGCTTCATTCAGCTCCGGTTCCCAACG
ATCAAGGCGAGTTACATGATCCCCCATGTTGTGCAAAAAAGCGGTTAGCTCCTTCGGTCCTCCGATCGTT
GTCAGAAGTAAGTTGGCCGCAGTGTTATCACTCATGGTTATGGCAGCACTGCATAATTCTCTTACTGTCA
TGCCATCCGTAAGATGCTTTTCTGTGACTGGTGAGTACTCAACCAAGTCATTCTGAGAATAGTGTATGCG
GCGACCGAGTTGCTCTTGCCCGGCGTCAATACGGGATAATACCGCGCCACATAGCAGAACTTTAAAAGTG
CTCATCATTGGAAAACGTTCTTCGGGGCGAAAACTCTCAAGGATCTTACCGCTGTTGAGATCCAGTTCGA
TGTAACCCACTCGTGCACCCAACTGATCTTCAGCATCTTTTACTTTCACCAGCGTTTCTGGGTGAGCAAA
AACAGGAAGGCAAAATGCCGCAAAAAAGGGAATAAGGGCGACACGGAAATGTTGAATACTCATACTCTTC
CTTTTTCAATATTATTGAAGCATTTATCAGGGTTATTGTCTCATGAGCGGATACATATTTGAATGTATTT
AGAAAAATAAACAAATAGGGGTTCCGCGCACATTTCCCCGAAAAGTGCCACCTGACGTCTAAGAAACCAT
TATTATCATGACATTAACCTATAAAAATAGGCGTATCACGAGGCCCTTTCGTCTTCAC
Features (pLannotate 1.2.2; 15 found; start..end, strand, type, name):
     30..46      +  protein_bind   lac operator: The lac repressor binds to the lac operator to inhibit transcription in E. coli. This inhibition can be relieved by adding lactose or isopropyl-β-D-thiogalactopyranoside (IPTG). lac repressor encoded by lacI
     95..112     +  CDS            7xHis (fragment): 6xHis affinity tag
    141..157     +  misc_feature   MCS (fragment): pUC18/19 multiple cloning site
    161..346     +  CDS            rex (fragment): REX_STRA3 - Experimental evidence at protein level: Swiss-Prot protein existence level 1. Modulates transcription in response to changes in cellular NADH/NAD(+) redox state. From Streptococcus agalactiae serotype III (strain NEM316).
    410..1138    +  CDS            cEGFP: cEGFP is a basic (constitutively fluorescent) green fluorescent protein published in 2008, derived from Aequorea victoria.
   1148..1519    +  CDS            rex (fragment): REX_DEIRA - Protein inferred from homology: Swiss-Prot protein existence level 3. Modulates transcription in response to changes in cellular NADH/NAD(+) redox state. From Deinococcus radiodurans (strain ATCC 13939 / DSM 20539 / JCM 16871 / LMG 4051 / NBRC 15346 / NCIMB 9279 / R1 / VKM B-1422).
   1565..1659    +  terminator     lambda t0 terminator: transcription terminator from phage lambda
   1674..1702    +  promoter       cat promoter (fragment): promoter of the E. coli cat gene encoding chloramphenicol acetyltransferase
   1703..2359    +  CDS            cat: CAT_ECOLX - Experimental evidence at protein level: Swiss-Prot protein existence level 1. This enzyme is an effector of chloramphenicol resistance in bacteria. From Escherichia coli. This protein is used as a marker in many commonly used cloning vectors, such as pACYC184.
   2427..2513    +  terminator     rrnB T1 terminator: Escherichia coli rrnB; transcription terminator T1 from the E. coli rrnB gene
   2525..2566    +  CDS            rop (fragment): Rop protein, which maintains plasmids at low copy number; rop
   2668..2808    +  misc_feature   bom: basis of mobility region from pBR322
   2994..3582    -  rep_origin     ori: high-copy-number ColE1/pMB1/pBR322/pUC origin of replication
   3753..4613    -  CDS            AmpR: β-lactamase; bla; confers resistance to ampicillin, carbenicillin, and related antibiotics
   4614..4718    -  promoter       AmpR promoter: bla
