[The description below was written by a language model from this plasmid's Addgene catalogue record and pLannotate feature annotations shown in this document.]
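Description:
pQE-30-RexYFP is a bacterial expression plasmid built on the pQE30 backbone for producing RexYFP, a genetically encoded fluorescent indicator of the NAD+/NADH ratio, in E. coli. It is listed at about 4.8 kb, with a synthetic insert of roughly 1.4 kb cloned between BamHI and HindIII sites that both remain intact. The plasmid replicates from a ColE1/pMB1-type origin, next to a pBR322 bom region and a remnant of rop. The catalogue lists it as low copy, although the annotation tool labels the origin generically as high copy. Selection is with ampicillin through the bla gene and its own promoter. The feature table also shows a cat (chloramphenicol acetyltransferase) coding sequence with only a fragment of its promoter. The record lists ampicillin as the only selection.

Expression is driven by the T5 promoter according to the catalogue entry. The feature table does not annotate this promoter but does show a lac operator upstream, which allows repression by LacI and induction with IPTG. The open reading frame begins with a backbone-encoded N-terminal 6xHis tag for metal-affinity purification. Next comes a fragment of the redox-sensing repressor Rex, then a GFP-family fluorescent protein (matched by the software to cEGFP, but YFP by the construct name), and then a second Rex fragment. This layout is consistent with a fluorescent protein inserted within Rex, so that nucleotide binding to Rex can alter fluorescence. The species labels on the Rex fragments are homology matches rather than stated origins. The insert carries three recorded substitutions: L169P, Y175N and D313G. Lambda t0 terminates the sensor transcript, and rrnB T1 lies after cat. The construct is suited to producing and purifying the sensor protein for in vitro characterisation.
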