Addgene plasmid #141070: pQE-30-RexYFP
Purpose: Bacterial expression of genetically encoded fluorescent indicator for measuring NAD+/NADH ratio
Depositing lab: Vsevolod Belousov. Depositing organization: Shemyakin-Ovchinnikov Institute of Bioorganic Chemistry. Publication: Genetically encoded fluorescent indicator for imaging NAD/NADH ratio changes in different cellular compartments. Bilan DS, Matlashov ME, Gorokhovatsky AY, Schultz C, Enikolopov G, Belousov VV. Biochim Biophys Acta. 2013 Nov 25. pii: S0304-4165(13)00519-9. doi: 10.1016/j.bbagen.2013.11.018. PubMed 24286672.
Backbone
  Vector backbone: pQE30
  Backbone size w/o insert (bp): 3425
  Total vector size (bp): 4814
  Vector type: Bacterial Expression
Growth in bacteria
  Bacterial resistance: Ampicillin, 100 μg/mL
  Growth temperature: 37°C
  Growth strain: DH5alpha
  Copy number: Low Copy
Gene/Insert
  Gene/Insert name: RexYFP
  Species: Synthetic
  Insert size (bp): 1389
  Mutation: changed Leucine 169 to Proline, changed Tyrosine 175 to Asparagine, changed Aspartic Acid 313 to Glycine
  Promoter: T5
  Tag / fusion protein: 6xHis (N terminal on backbone)
  Cloning method: Restriction Enzyme; 5′ cloning site BamHI (not destroyed); 3′ cloning site HindIII (not destroyed)
  Sequencing primers: 5′ GCT TTG TGA GCG GAT AAC A; 3′ CCG AGC GTT CTG AAC AAA TC
Terms and licenses: Academic/Nonprofit Terms; Industry Terms: Not Available to Industry
How to cite: pQE-30-RexYFP was a gift from Vsevolod Belousov (Addgene plasmid # 141070 ; http://n2t.net/addgene:141070 ; RRID:Addgene_141070)
